>Addgene plasmid #13934 | RCAS(A) Chfz-1 deltaC (CT#537) | addgene partial sequence | sequence record 20143 | RCAS-F 5'-ACATGGGTGGTGGTATAGCGCTTGCG-3'
GCTATTGGTATTGTGAAATACGCTTTTGTCTGTGTGCTGCAGGAGCTGAGCTGACTCTGCTGGTGGCCTC
GCGTACCACTGTGGCATCGATTCTAGACCACTGTGGCCAGGCGGTAGCTGGGACGTGCAGCCGACCACCA
TGGCCGAGCGGCGCGGGCCGGCGGGCGGCGGCTCCGGGGAAGTTGGCGGCGGGCGGCGGGCGGGCGGCGA
TCGGTGCCCGCGGCGGCCGCCGGCGCTGCCGCTGTTGCTGCTGCTGTGGGCGGCGGCGCTGCTGGCCGGG
GGGCACCCCGCGGCGCGCCCCTCGG
