[The description below was written by a language model from this plasmid's Addgene catalogue record.]
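Description:
RCAS(A) Chfz-1 deltaC is an avian retroviral expression construct built on the RCASBP(A) backbone (about 11.6 kb without insert). RCAS vectors are replication-competent proviral plasmids derived from Rous sarcoma virus, in which the src oncogene has been replaced by a ClaI cloning site. The "BP" designation refers to the Bryan high-titre polymerase variant, and "(A)" indicates the subgroup A envelope, which restricts infection to avian cells carrying the matching receptor. In this vector family the insert is usually expressed from a spliced message driven by the viral LTR, although the record lists no promoter or individual features. The plasmid is propagated in E. coli as a high-copy plasmid under ampicillin selection.

The insert is chicken Frizzled 1 (FZD1, also called cFz-1), a Wnt receptor, carrying a truncation that removes the C-terminal 24 amino acids. According to the depositor notes, the fragment was amplified with a 5' NcoI primer and a 3' EcoRI primer and passed through the Slax13 shuttle vector. It was then moved into RCAS as a ClaI fragment, and both ClaI sites are retained. Because the same enzyme flanks the insert on both sides, orientation is not fixed by the cloning itself. No epitope tag or reporter is recorded.

Once transfected into permissive chicken cells, such a construct produces infectious virus that spreads through the tissue, giving widespread misexpression in embryos or cultures. The associated publication concerns the roles of Wnt signalling during chondrogenesis in the chicken limb, which fits use of this truncated receptor to perturb Frizzled-mediated signalling. The record does not state what functional effect the truncation has.
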