Addgene plasmid #13934: RCAS(A) Chfz-1 deltaC (CT#537)
Depositing lab: Cliff Tabin. Depositing organization: Harvard Medical School. Publication: Dual roles of Wnt signaling during chondrogenesis in the chicken limb. Hartmann C, Tabin CJ. Development. 2000 Jul . 127(14):3141-59. PubMed 10862751.
Backbone
  Vector backbone: RCASBP(A)
  Backbone size w/o insert (bp): 11600
  Vector type: Retroviral ; avian expression
Growth in bacteria
  Bacterial resistance: Ampicillin, 100 μg/mL
  Growth temperature: 37°C
  Growth strain: DH5alpha
  Copy number: High Copy
Gene/Insert
  Gene/Insert name: Fz 1 (alt name: Frizzled 1)
  Species: G. gallus (chicken)
  Mutation: C-terminal 24 aa truncated.
  Entrez Gene: FZD1 (a.k.a. Fz-1, cFz-1)
  Cloning method: Restriction Enzyme; 5′ cloning site ClaI (not destroyed); 3′ cloning site ClaI (not destroyed)
  Sequencing primers: 5′ RCAS-F
Terms and licenses: Academic/Nonprofit Terms; Industry Terms: Not Available to Industry
Depositor comments: Frizzled 1 C-terminal 24 AA truncated: 5’ NcoI-primer, 3’ EcoRI-primer, shuttle vector: Slax13.
How to cite: RCAS(A) Chfz-1 deltaC (CT#537) was a gift from Cliff Tabin (Addgene plasmid # 13934 ; http://n2t.net/addgene:13934 ; RRID:Addgene_13934)
